Addgene plasmid #240209: pCRISPRa-Trp
Purpose: Bacterial CRISPRa vector expressing dCas9, MCP-SoxS, and a tryptophan-responsive MR-scRNA
Depositing lab: Wilfred Chen. Depositing organization: University of Delaware. Publication: Metabolite-responsive scaffold RNAs for dynamic CRISPR transcriptional regulation. Stohr AM, Hansen H, Richards B, Park H, Goncalves AG, Agrawal A, Blenner M, Chen W. Nucleic Acids Res. 2025 Nov 13;53(21):gkaf1290. doi: 10.1093/nar/gkaf1290. PubMed 41277686.
Backbone
  Vector backbone: p15a
  Total vector size (bp): 8135
  Vector type: Bacterial Expression, CRISPR
Growth in bacteria
  Bacterial resistance: Chloramphenicol, 25 μg/mL
  Growth temperature: 37°C
  Growth strain: DH5alpha
  Copy number: Low Copy
Gene/Insert 1
  Gene/Insert name: dCas9
  Species: Synthetic
  Insert size (bp): 4107
  Promoter: Sp.pCas9
  Cloning method: Gibson Cloning
  Sequencing primers: 5′ None
Gene/Insert 2
  Gene/Insert name: MCP-SoxS
  Species: Synthetic
  Insert size (bp): 696
  Promoter: J23107
  Cloning method: Gibson Cloning
  Sequencing primers: 5′ None
Gene/Insert 3
  Gene/Insert name: Tryptophan MR-scRNA
  Species: Synthetic
  Insert size (bp): 166
  Promoter: J23119
  Cloning method: Gibson Cloning
  Sequencing primers: 5′ None
Resource information
  A portion of this plasmid was derived from a plasmid made by: Jesse Zalatan (Addgene plasmid 153025)
Terms and licenses: Academic/Nonprofit Terms; Industry Terms: Not Available to Industry
How to cite: pCRISPRa-Trp was a gift from Wilfred Chen (Addgene plasmid # 240209 ; http://n2t.net/addgene:240209 ; RRID:Addgene_240209)
