[The description below was written by a language model from this plasmid's Addgene catalogue record and pLannotate feature annotations shown in this document.]
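Description:
pCRISPRa-Trp is an 8,135 bp all-in-one bacterial CRISPR activation (CRISPRa) plasmid for E. coli. It is built on a p15A backbone, a low-to-medium copy origin that is compatible with ColE1-type plasmids, so it can be paired with a separate reporter or pathway plasmid. Selection is by chloramphenicol, through a cat gene driven by its own promoter and followed by a lambda t0 terminator. Part of the plasmid derives from an earlier bacterial CRISPRa vector.

The plasmid carries three synthetic expression units. The first encodes catalytically dead S. pyogenes Cas9 (D10A/H840A), expressed from the native Sp.pCas9 promoter region, which includes an annotated tracrRNA sequence upstream, and terminated by rrnB T1 and T7Te. The second is a fusion of the MS2 coat protein (MCP) to the E. coli transcriptional activator SoxS. The record lists its promoter as the constitutive J23107; the short element annotated as a lacIq promoter fragment at that position is probably this promoter. The third is a 166 nt tryptophan-responsive "MR-scRNA" (metabolite-responsive scaffold RNA), transcribed from the strong constitutive J23119 promoter. It contains a Cas9 guide RNA scaffold and an MS2 stem loop, and is followed by rrnB-derived terminator sequence.

In this system dCas9 is guided to a site upstream of a target promoter, and the MS2 hairpin on the scaffold RNA recruits MCP-SoxS to activate transcription. The metabolite-responsive design is intended to make this activity depend on tryptophan, giving dynamic, ligand-controlled gene regulation. The record does not state the guide's target sequence or the tryptophan-sensing mechanism. The small RSF ori, capTEV and 5S rRNA annotations appear to be fragmentary matches rather than functional parts.
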