Features (pLannotate 1.2.2; 19 found; start..end, strand, type, name):
    170..248     -  misc_RNA       tracrRNA: trans-activating CRISPR RNA for the Streptococcus pyogenes CRISPR/Cas9 system
    544..4648    +  CDS            dCas9 (fragment): catalytically dead mutant of the Cas9 endonuclease from the Streptococcus pyogenes Type II CRISPR/Cas system RNA-guided DNA-binding protein that lacks endonuclease activity due to the D10A mutation in the RuvC catalytic domain and the H840A mutation in the HNH catalytic domain
   4674..4745    +  terminator     rrnB T1 terminator: transcription terminator T1 from the E. coli rrnB gene
   4761..4788    +  terminator     T7Te terminator: phage T7 early transcription terminator
   4800..4834    +  promoter       lacIq promoter (fragment): lacI (mutant); In the lacIq allele, a single base change in the promoter boosts expression of the lacI gene about 10-fold.
   4912..5259    +  CDS            CAPSD_BPMS2 (fragment): Experimental evidence at protein level: Swiss-Prot protein existence level 1. Acts as a translational repressor of viral replicase synthesis late in infection. This latter function is the result of capsid protein interaction with an RNA hairpin which contains the replicase ribosome-binding site. From Escherichia phage MS2 (Bacteriophage MS2).
   5275..5595    +  CDS            soxS: SOXS_ECOLI - Experimental evidence at protein level: Swiss-Prot protein existence level 1. Transcriptional activator of the superoxide response regulon of E.coli that includes at least 10 genes such as sodA, nfo, zwf and micF. Binds the DNA sequence 5'-GCACN(7)CAA-3'. It also facilitates the subsequent binding of RNA polymerase to the micF and the nfo promoters. From Escherichia coli (strain K12).
   5655..5710    -  rep_origin     RSF ori (fragment): Plasmids containing the RSF 1030 origin of replication can be propagated in E. coli cells that contain additional plasmids with compatible origins.
   5798..6343    -  rep_origin     p15A ori: Plasmids containing the medium-copy-number p15A origin of replication can be propagated in E. coli cells that contain a second plasmid with the ColE1 origin.
   6451..6485    +  promoter       J23119(SpeI) promoter: bacterial promoter (Registry of Standard Biological Parts BBa J23119) modified to end with an SpeI site
   6506..6569    +  misc_RNA       gRNA scaffold (fragment): guide RNA scaffold for the Streptococcus pyogenes CRISPR/Cas9 system
   6611..6629    +  misc_RNA       MS2 stem loop: stem loop that binds the bacteriophage MS2 coat protein
   6717..6734    +  CDS            capTEV™ (fragment): composite tag for in vivo biotinylation, TEV protease cleavage, and 6xHis tagging
   6841..6956    +  ncRNA          5S rRNA: Accession: RF00001 - 5S ribosomal RNA
   6960..7006    +  terminator     rrnB T1 terminator: transcription terminator T1 from the E. coli rrnB gene
   7054..7182    -  rep_origin     RSF ori (fragment): Plasmids containing the RSF 1030 origin of replication can be propagated in E. coli cells that contain additional plasmids with compatible origins.
   7224..7318    -  terminator     lambda t0 terminator: transcription terminator from phage lambda
   7342..7998    -  CDS            cat: CAT_ECOLX - Experimental evidence at protein level: Swiss-Prot protein existence level 1. This enzyme is an effector of chloramphenicol resistance in bacteria. From Escherichia coli. This protein is used as a marker in many commonly used cloning vectors, such as pACYC184.
   7999..8101    -  promoter       cat promoter: promoter of the E. coli cat gene encoding chloramphenicol acetyltransferase
>Addgene plasmid #240209 | pCRISPRa-Trp | addgene full sequence | sequence record 482803 | Addgene NGS Result
TTACGAAATCATCCTGTGGAGCTTAGTAGGTTTAGCAAGATGGCAGCGCCTAAATGTAGAATGATAAAAG
GATTAAGAGATTAATTTCCCTAAAAATGATAAAACAAGCGTTTTGAAAGCGCTTGTTTTTTTGGTTTGCA
GTCAGAGTAGAATAGAAGTATCAAAAAAAGCACCGACTCGGTGCCACTTTTTCAAGTTGATAACGGACTA
GCCTTATTTTAACTTGCTATGCTGTTTTGAATGGTTCCAACAAGATTATTTTATAACTTTTATAACAAAT
AATCAAGGAGAAATTCAAAGAAATTTATCAGCCATAAAACAATACTTAATACTATAGAATGATAACAAAA
TAAACTACTTTTTAAAAGAATTTTGTGTTATAATCTATTTATTATTAAGTATTGGGTAATATTTTTTGAA
GAGATATTTTGAAAAAGAAAAATTAAAGCATATTAAACTAATTTCGGAGGTCATTAAAACTATTATTGAA
ATCATCAAACTCATTATGGATTTAATTTAAACTTTTTATTTTAGGAGGCAAAAATGGATAAGAAATACTC
AATAGGCTTAGCTATCGGCACAAATAGCGTCGGATGGGCGGTGATCACTGATGAATATAAGGTTCCGTCT
AAAAAGTTCAAGGTTCTGGGAAATACAGACCGCCACAGTATCAAAAAAAATCTTATAGGGGCTCTTTTAT
TTGACAGTGGAGAGACAGCGGAAGCGACTCGTCTCAAACGGACAGCTCGTAGAAGGTATACACGTCGGAA
GAATCGTATTTGTTATCTACAGGAGATTTTTTCAAATGAGATGGCGAAAGTAGATGATAGTTTCTTTCAT
CGACTTGAAGAGTCTTTTTTGGTGGAAGAAGACAAGAAGCATGAACGTCATCCTATTTTTGGAAATATAG
TAGATGAAGTTGCTTATCATGAGAAATATCCAACTATCTATCATCTGCGAAAAAAATTGGTAGATTCTAC
TGATAAAGCGGATTTGCGCTTAATCTATTTGGCCTTAGCGCATATGATTAAGTTTCGTGGTCATTTTTTG
ATTGAGGGAGATTTAAATCCTGATAATAGTGATGTGGACAAACTATTTATCCAGTTGGTACAAACCTACA
ATCAATTATTTGAAGAAAACCCTATTAACGCAAGTGGAGTAGATGCTAAAGCGATTCTTTCTGCACGATT
GAGTAAATCAAGACGATTAGAAAATCTCATTGCTCAGCTCCCCGGTGAGAAGAAAAATGGCTTATTTGGG
AATCTCATTGCTTTGTCATTGGGTTTGACCCCTAATTTTAAATCAAATTTTGATTTGGCAGAAGATGCTA
AATTACAGCTTTCAAAAGATACTTACGATGATGATTTAGATAATTTATTGGCGCAAATTGGAGATCAATA
TGCTGATTTGTTTTTGGCAGCTAAGAATTTATCAGATGCTATTTTACTTTCAGATATCCTAAGAGTAAAT
ACTGAAATAACTAAGGCTCCCCTATCAGCTTCAATGATTAAACGCTACGATGAACATCATCAAGACTTGA
CTCTTTTAAAAGCTTTAGTTCGACAACAACTTCCAGAAAAGTATAAAGAAATCTTTTTTGATCAATCAAA
AAACGGATATGCAGGTTATATTGATGGGGGAGCTAGCCAAGAAGAATTTTATAAATTTATCAAACCAATT
TTAGAAAAAATGGATGGTACTGAGGAATTATTGGTGAAACTAAATCGTGAAGATTTGCTGCGCAAGCAAC
GGACCTTTGACAACGGCTCTATTCCCCATCAAATTCACTTGGGTGAGCTGCATGCTATTTTGAGAAGACA
AGAAGACTTTTATCCATTTTTAAAAGACAATCGTGAGAAGATTGAAAAAATCTTGACTTTTCGAATTCCT
TATTATGTTGGTCCATTGGCGCGTGGCAATAGTCGTTTTGCATGGATGACTCGGAAGTCTGAAGAAACAA
TTACCCCATGGAATTTTGAAGAAGTTGTCGATAAAGGTGCTTCAGCTCAATCATTTATTGAACGCATGAC
AAACTTTGATAAAAATCTTCCAAATGAAAAAGTACTACCAAAACATAGTTTGCTTTATGAGTATTTTACG
GTTTATAACGAATTGACAAAGGTCAAATATGTTACTGAAGGAATGCGAAAACCAGCATTTCTTTCAGGTG
AACAGAAGAAAGCCATTGTTGATTTACTCTTCAAAACAAATCGAAAAGTAACCGTTAAGCAATTAAAAGA
AGATTATTTCAAAAAAATAGAATGTTTTGATAGTGTTGAAATTTCAGGAGTTGAAGATAGATTTAATGCT
TCATTAGGTACCTACCATGATTTGCTAAAAATTATTAAAGATAAAGATTTTTTGGATAATGAAGAAAATG
AAGATATCTTAGAGGATATTGTTTTAACATTGACCTTATTTGAAGATAGGGAGATGATTGAGGAAAGACT
TAAAACATATGCTCACCTCTTTGATGATAAGGTGATGAAACAGCTTAAACGTCGCCGTTATACTGGTTGG
GGACGTTTGTCTCGAAAATTGATTAATGGTATTAGGGATAAGCAATCTGGCAAAACAATATTAGATTTTT
TGAAATCAGATGGTTTTGCCAATCGCAATTTTATGCAGCTGATCCATGATGATAGTTTGACATTTAAAGA
AGACATTCAAAAAGCACAAGTGTCTGGACAAGGCGATAGTTTACATGAACATATTGCAAATTTAGCTGGT
AGCCCTGCTATTAAAAAAGGTATTTTACAGACTGTAAAAGTTGTTGATGAATTGGTCAAAGTAATGGGGC
GGCATAAGCCAGAAAATATCGTTATTGAAATGGCACGTGAAAATCAGACAACTCAAAAGGGCCAGAAAAA
TTCGCGAGAGCGTATGAAACGAATCGAAGAAGGTATCAAAGAATTAGGAAGTCAGATTCTTAAAGAGCAT
CCTGTTGAAAATACTCAATTGCAAAATGAAAAGCTCTATCTCTATTATCTCCAAAATGGAAGAGACATGT
ATGTGGACCAAGAATTAGATATTAATCGTTTAAGTGATTATGATGTCGATGCCATTGTTCCACAAAGTTT
CCTTAAAGACGATTCAATAGACAATAAGGTCTTAACGCGTTCTGATAAAAATCGTGGTAAATCGGATAAC
GTTCCAAGTGAAGAAGTAGTCAAAAAGATGAAAAACTATTGGAGACAACTTCTAAACGCCAAGTTAATCA
CTCAACGTAAGTTTGATAATTTAACGAAAGCTGAACGTGGAGGTTTGAGTGAACTTGATAAAGCTGGTTT
TATCAAACGCCAATTGGTTGAAACTCGCCAAATCACTAAGCATGTGGCACAAATTTTGGATAGTCGCATG
AATACTAAATACGATGAAAATGATAAACTTATTCGAGAGGTTAAAGTGATTACCTTAAAATCTAAATTAG
TTTCTGACTTCCGAAAAGATTTCCAATTCTATAAAGTACGTGAGATTAACAATTACCATCATGCCCATGA
TGCGTATCTAAATGCCGTCGTTGGAACTGCTTTGATTAAGAAATATCCAAAACTTGAATCGGAGTTTGTC
TATGGTGATTATAAAGTTTATGATGTTCGTAAAATGATTGCTAAGTCTGAGCAAGAAATAGGCAAAGCAA
CCGCAAAATATTTCTTTTACTCTAATATCATGAACTTCTTCAAAACAGAAATTACACTTGCAAATGGAGA
GATTCGCAAACGCCCTCTAATCGAAACTAATGGGGAAACTGGAGAAATTGTCTGGGATAAAGGGCGAGAT
TTTGCCACAGTGCGCAAAGTATTGTCCATGCCCCAAGTCAATATTGTCAAGAAAACAGAAGTACAGACAG
GCGGATTCTCCAAGGAGTCAATTTTACCAAAAAGAAATTCGGACAAGCTTATTGCTCGTAAAAAAGACTG
GGATCCAAAAAAATATGGTGGTTTTGATAGTCCAACGGTAGCTTATTCAGTCCTAGTGGTTGCTAAGGTG
GAAAAAGGGAAATCGAAGAAGTTAAAATCCGTTAAAGAGTTACTAGGGATCACAATTATGGAAAGAAGTT
CCTTTGAAAAAAATCCGATTGACTTTTTAGAAGCTAAAGGATATAAGGAAGTTAAAAAAGACTTAATCAT
TAAACTACCTAAATATAGTCTTTTTGAGTTAGAAAACGGTCGTAAACGGATGCTGGCTAGTGCCGGAGAA
TTACAAAAAGGAAATGAGCTGGCTCTGCCAAGCAAATATGTGAATTTTTTATATTTAGCTAGTCATTATG
AAAAGTTGAAGGGTAGTCCAGAAGATAACGAACAAAAACAATTGTTTGTGGAGCAGCATAAGCATTATTT
AGATGAGATTATTGAGCAAATCAGTGAATTTTCTAAGCGTGTTATTTTAGCAGATGCCAATTTAGATAAA
GTTCTTAGTGCATATAACAAACATAGAGACAAACCAATACGTGAACAAGCAGAAAATATTATTCATTTAT
TTACGTTGACGAATCTTGGAGCTCCCGCTGCTTTTAAATATTTTGATACAACAATTGATCGTAAACGATA
TACGTCTACAAAAGAAGTTTTAGATGCCACTCTTATCCATCAATCCATCACTGGTCTTTATGAAACACGC
ATTGATTTGAGTCAGCTAGGAGGTGACTAACTCGAGTAAGGATCTCCAGGCATCAAATAAAACGAAAGGC
TCAGTCGAAAGACTGGGCCTTTCGTTTTATCTGTTGTTTGTCGGTGAACGCTCTCTACTAGAGTCACACT
GGCTCACCTTCGGGTGGGCCTTTCTGCGTTTATACCTAGAGCGCCCGGAAGAGAGTCAATTCAGGGTGGT
GAATCTGCAGTTTACGGCTAGCTCAGCCCTAGGTATTATGCTAGCGAATTCATTAAAGAGGAGAAAGGTA
CCATGGGGCCCGCTTCTAACTTTACTCAGTTCGTTCTCGTCGACAATGGCGGAACTGGCGACGTGACTGT
CGCCCCAAGCAACTTCGCTAACGGGATCGCTGAATGGATCAGCTCTAACTCGCGTTCACAGGCTTACAAA
GTAACCTGTAGCGTTCGTCAGAGCTCTGCGCAGAATCGCAAATACACCATCAAAGTCGAGGTGCCTAAAG
GCGCCTGGCGTTCGTACTTAAATATGGAACTAACCATTCCAATTTTCGCCACGAATTCCGACTGCGAGCT
TATTGTTAAGGCAATGCAAGGTCTCCTAAAAGATGGAAACCCGATTCCCTCAGCAATCGCAGCAAACTCC
GGCATCTACGGTGGCGGAGGTAGCATGTCCCATCAGAAAATTATTCAGGATCTTATCGCATGGATTGACG
AGCATATTGACCAGCCGCTTAACATTGATGTAGTCGCAAAAAAATCAGGCTATTCAAAGTGGTACTTGCA
ACGAATGTTCCGCACGGTGACGCATCAGACGCTTGGCGATTACATTCGCCAACGCCGCCTGTTACTGGCC
GCCGTTGAGTTGCGCACCACCGAGCGTCCGATTTTTGATATCGCAATGGACCTGGGTTATGTCTCGCAGC
AGACCTTCTCCCGCGTTTTCGCGCGGCAGTTTGATCGCACTCCCGCGGATTATCGCCACCGCCTGTAAGC
GGCCGCCACGCAAAAAACCCCGCTTCGGCGGGGTTTTTTCGCCCTAGGGATATATTCCGCTTCCTCGCTC
ACTGACTCGCTACGCTCGGTCGTTCGACTGCGGCGAGCGGAAATGGCTTACGAACGGGGCGGAGATTTCC
TGGAAGATGCCAGGAAGATACTTAACAGGGAAGTGAGAGGGCCGCGGCAAAGCCGTTTTTCCATAGGCTC
CGCCCCCCTGACAAGCATCACGAAATCTGACGCTCAAATCAGTGGTGGCGAAACCCGACAGGACTATAAA
GATACCAGGCGTTTCCCCCTGGCGGCTCCCTCGTGCGCTCTCCTGTTCCTGCCTTTCGGTTTACCGGTGT
CATTCCGCTGTTATGGCCGCGTTTGTCTCATTCCACGCCTGACACTCAGTTCCGGGTAGGCAGTTCGCTC
CAAGCTGGACTGTATGCACGAACCCCCCGTTCAGTCCGACCGCTGCGCCTTATCCGGTAACTATCGTCTT
GAGTCCAACCCGGAAAGACATGCAAAAGCACCACTGGCAGCAGCCACTGGTAATTGATTTAGAGGAGTTA
GTCTTGAAGTCATGCGCCGGTTAAGGCTAAACTGAAAGGACAAGTTTTGGTGACTGCGCTCCTCCAAGCC
AGTTACCTCGGTTCAAAGAGTTGGTAGCTCAGAGAACCTTCGAAAAACCGCCCTGCAAGGCGGTTTTTTC
GTTTTCAGAGCAAGAGATTACGCGCAGACCAAAACGATCTCAAGAAGATCATCTTATTAATCAGATAAAA
TATTTCTAGATTTCAGTGCAATTTATCTCTTCAAATGTAGCACCTGAAGTCAGCCCCATACGATATAAGT
TGTTACTAGATTGACAGCTAGCTCAGTCCTAGGTATAATACTAGTTGCAGCCACGTGTGAGAGTTGTTTT
AGAGCTAGAAATAGCAAGTTAAAATAAGGCTAGTCCGTTATCAACTTGAAAAAGTGGCATCCTAGTCGGC
CGCCACTGCATCACCGGTCCTAGGTGATCAACATGAGGATCACCCATGTAGCAGGACCGGGACTAGGATG
CTTTTTTTGAAGCTTGGGCCCGAACAAAAACTCATCTCAGAAGAGGATCTGAATAGCGCCGTCGACCATC
ATCATCATCATCATTGAGTTTAAACGGTCTCCAGCTTGGCTGTTTTGGCGGATGAGAGAAGATTTTCAGC
CTGATACAGATTAAATCAGAACGCAGAAGCGGTCTGATAAAACAGAATTTGCCTGGCGGCAGTAGCGCGG
TGGTCCCACCTGACCCCATGCCGAACTCAGAAGTGAAACGCCGTAGCGCCGATGGTAGTGTGGGGTCTCC
CCATGCGAGAGTAGGGAACTGCCAGGCATCAAATAAAACGAAAGGCTCAGTCGAAAGACTGGGCCTTTCG
TTTTATCTGTTGTTTGTCGGTGAACTGGATCCTTACTCGAGTCTAGACTGCAGGCTTCCTCGCTCACTGA
CTCGCTGCGCTCGGTCGTTCGGCTGCGGCGAGCGGTATCAGCTCACTCAAAGGCGGTAATACGGTTATCC
ACAGAATCAGGGGATAACGCAGGAAAGAACATGTGAGCAAAAGGCCAGCAAAAGGCCAGGAACCGTAAAA
AACTAGTGCTTGGATTCTCACCAATAAAAAACGCCCGGCGGCAACCGAGCGTTCTGAACAAATCCAGATG
GAGTTCTGAGGTCATTACTGGATCTATCAACAGGAGTCCAAGCGAGCTCGATATCAAATTACGCCCCGCC
CTGCCACTCATCGCAGTACTGTTGTAATTCATTAAGCATTCTGCCGACATGGAAGCCATCACAAACGGCA
TGATGAACCTGAATCGCCAGCGGCATCAGCACCTTGTCGCCTTGCGTATAATATTTGCCCATGGTGAAAA
CGGGGGCGAAGAAGTTGTCCATATTGGCCACGTTTAAATCAAAACTGGTGAAACTCACCCAGGGATTGGC
TGAGACGAAAAACATATTCTCAATAAACCCTTTAGGGAAATAGGCCAGGTTTTCACCGTAACACGCCACA
TCTTGCGAATATATGTGTAGAAACTGCCGGAAATCGTCGTGGTATTCACTCCAGAGCGATGAAAACGTTT
CAGTTTGCTCATGGAAAACGGTGTAACAAGGGTGAACACTATCCCATATCACCAGCTCACCGTCTTTCAT
TGCCATACGAAATTCCGGATGAGCATTCATCAGGCGGGCAAGAATGTGAATAAAGGCCGGATAAAACTTG
TGCTTATTTTTCTTTACGGTCTTTAAAAAGGCCGTAATATCCAGCTGAACGGTCTGGTTATAGGTACATT
GAGCAACTGACTGAAATGCCTCAAAATGTTCTTTACGATGCCATTGGGATATATCAACGGTGGTATATCC
AGTGATTTTTTTCTCCATTTTAGCTTCCTTAGCTCCTGAAAATCTCGATAACTCAAAAAATACGCCCGGT
AGTGATCTTATTTCATTATGGTGAAAGTTGGAACCTCTTACGTGCCGATCAACGTCTCATTTTCGCCAGA
TATCGACGTCTTAAG
